>Addgene plasmid #224574 | pSuper DGK alfa human | addgene full sequence | sequence record 445749 | Addgene NGS Result
CTAAATTGTAAGCGTTAATATTTTGTTAAAATTCGCGTTAAATTTTTGTTAAATCAGCTCATTTTTTAAC
CAATAGGCCGAAATCGGCAAAATCCCTTATAAATCAAAAGAATAGACCGAGATAGGGT
[37 nt withheld, positions 129-165]
AAAGAACGTGGACTCCAACGTCAAAGG
[49 nt withheld, positions 193-241]
T
[91 nt withheld, positions 243-333]
G
[124 nt withheld, positions 335-458]
CCCATTCGCCATTCAGGCTGCGCAACTGTTGGGAAGGGCGATCGGTGCGGGCCTCTTCGCTATTACGCCA
GCTGGCGAAAGGGGGATGTGCTGCAAGGCGATTAAGTTGGGTAACGCCAGGGTTTTCCCAGTCACGACGT
TGTAAAACGACGGCCAGTGAATTGTAATACGACTCACTATAGGGCGAATTGGAGCTCCACCGCGGTGGCG
GCCGCTCTAGAACTAGTGGATCCCCCGGGCTGCAGGAATTCGAACGCTGACGTCATCAACCCGCTCCAAG
GAATCGCGGGCCCAGTGTCACTAGGCGGGAACACCCAGCGCGCGTGCGCCCTGGCAGGAAGATGGCTGTG
AGGGACAGGGGAGTGGCGCCCTGCAATATTTGCATGTCGCTATGTGTTCTGGGAAATCACCATAAACGTG
AAATGTCTTTGGATTTGGGAATCTTATAAGTTCTGTATGAGACCACAGATCCCCGCCAGAAGACCATGGA
TGATTCAAGAGATCATCCATGGTCTTCTGGCTTTTTGGAAAAGCTTATCGATACCGTCGACCTCGAGGGG
GGGCCCGGTACCAGCTTTTGTTCCCTTTAGTGAGGGTTAATTTCGAGCTTGGCGTAATCATGGTCATAGC
TGTTTCCTGTGTGAAATTGTTATCCGCTCACAATTCCACACAACATACGAGCCGGAAGCATAAAGTGTAA
AGCCTGGGGTGCCTAATGAGTGAGCTAACTCACATTAATTGCGTTGCGCTCACTGCCCGCTTTCCAGTCG
GGAAACCTGTCGTGCCAGCTGCATTAATGAATCGGCCAACGCGCGGGGAGAGGCGGTTTGCGTATTGGGC
GCTCTTCCGCTTCCTCGCTCACTGACTCGCTGCGCTCGGTCGTTCGGCTGCGGCGAGCGGTATCAGCTCA
CTCAAAGGCGGTAATACGGTTATCCACAGAATCAGGGGATAACGCAGGAAAGAACATGTGAGCAAAAGGC
CAGCAAAAGGCCAGGAACCGTAAAAAGGCCGCGTTGCTGGCGTTTTTCCATAGGCTCCGCCCCCCTGACG
AGCATCACAAAAATCGACGCTCAAGTCAGAGGTGGCGAAACCCGACAGGACTATAAAGATACCAGGCGTT
TCCCCCTGGAAGCTCCCTCGTGCGCTCTCCTGTTCCGACCCTGCCGCTTACCGGATACCTGTCCGCCTTT
CTCCCTTCGGGAAGCGTGGCGCTTTCTCATAGCTCACGCTGTAGGTATCTCAGTTCGGTGTAGGTCGTTC
GCTCCAAGCTGGGCTGTGTGCACGAACCCCCCGTTCAGCCCGACCGCTGCGCCTTATCCGGTAACTATCG
TCTTGAGTCCAACCCGGTAAGACACGACTTATCGCCACTGGCAGCAGCCACTGGTAACAGGATTAGCAGA
GCGAGGTATGTAGGCGGTGCTACAGAGTTCTTGAAGTGGTGGCCTAACTACGGCTACACTAGAAGAACAG
TATTTGGTATCTGCGCTCTGCTGAAGCCAGTTACCTTCGGAAAAAGAGTTGGTAGCTCTTGATCCGGCAA
ACAAACCACCGCTGGTAGCGGTGGTTTTTTTGTTTGCAAGCAGCAGATTACGCGCAGAAAAAAAGGATCT
CAAGAAGATCCTTTGATCTTTTCTACGGGGTCTGACGCTCAGTGGAACGAAAACTCACGTTAAGGGATTT
TGGTCATGAGATTATCAAAAAGGATCTTCACCTAGATCCTTTTAAATTAAAAATGAAGTTTTAAATCAAT
CTAAAGTATATATGAGTAAACTTGGTCTGACAGTTACCAATGCTTAATCAGTGAGGCACCTATCTCAGCG
ATCTGTCTATTTCGTTCATCCATAGTTGCCTGACTCCCCGTCGTGTAGATAACTACGATACGGGAGGGCT
TACCATCTGGCCCCAGTGCTGCAATGATACCGCGAGACCCACGCTCACCGGCTCCAGATTTATCAGCAAT
AAACCAGCCAGCCGGAAGGGCCGAGCGCAGAAGTGGTCCTGCAACTTTATCCGCCTCCATCCAGTCTATT
AATTGTTGCCGGGAAGCTAGAGTAAGTAGTTCGCCAGTTAATAGTTTGCGCAACGTTGTTGCCATTGCTA
CAGGCATCGTGGTGTCACGCTCGTCGTTTGGTATGGCTTCATTCAGCTCCGGTTCCCAACGATCAAGGCG
AGTTACATGATCCCCCATGTTGTGCAAAAAAGCGGTTAGCTCCTTCGGTCCTCCGATCGTTGTCAGAAGT
AAGTTGGCCGCAGTGTTATCACTCATGGTTATGGCAGCACTGCATAATTCTCTTACTGTCATGCCATCCG
TAAGATGCTTTTCTGTGACTGGTGAGTACTCAACCAAGTCATTCTGAGAATAGTGTATGCGGCGACCGAG
TTGCTCTTGCCCGGCGTCAATACGGGATAATACCGCGCCACATAGCAGAACTTTAAAAGTGCTCATCATT
GGAAAACGTTCTTCGGGGCGAAAACTCTCAAGGATCTTACCGCTGTTGAGATCCAGTTCGATGTAACCCA
CTCGTGCACCCAACTGATCTTCAGCATCTTTTACTTTCACCAGCGTTTCTGGGTGAGCAAAAACAGGAAG
GCAAAATGCCGCAAAAAAGGGAATAAGGGCGACACGGAAATGTTGAATACTCATACTCTTCCTTTTTCAA
TATTATTGAAGCATTTATCAGGGTTATTGTCTCATGAGCGGATACATATTTGAATGTATTTAGAAAAATA
AACAAATAGGGGTTCCGCGCACATTTCCCCGAAAAGTGCCAC
Features (pLannotate 1.2.2; 14 found; start..end, strand, type, name):
     30..458     -  rep_origin     f1 ori (sequence partly withheld): f1 bacteriophage origin of replication; arrow indicates direction of (+) strand synthesis
    463..620     -  CDS            lacZα (fragment): LacZα fragment of β-galactosidase; lacZ fragment
    623..641     +  promoter       T7 promoter: promoter for bacteriophage T7 RNA polymerase
    650..711     +  misc_feature   MCS (fragment): pBluescript multiple cloning site
    710..924     +  promoter       H1 promoter: human H1 RNA promoter
    989..1030    +  misc_feature   MCS (fragment): pBluescript multiple cloning site
   1042..1060    -  promoter       T3 promoter: promoter for bacteriophage T3 RNA polymerase
   1105..1121    -  protein_bind   lac operator: The lac repressor binds to the lac operator to inhibit transcription in E. coli. This inhibition can be relieved by adding lactose or isopropyl-β-D-thiogalactopyranoside (IPTG). lac repressor encoded by lacI
   1129..1159    -  promoter       lac promoter: promoter for the E. coli lac operon
   1174..1195    -  protein_bind   CAP binding site: CAP binding activates transcription in the presence of cAMP. E. coli catabolite activator protein
   1208..1300    -  CDS            lacI (fragment): lac repressor; lacI; The lac repressor binds to the lac operator to inhibit transcription in E. coli. This inhibition can be relieved by adding lactose or isopropyl-β-D-thiogalactopyranoside (IPTG).
   1483..2071    -  rep_origin     ori: high-copy-number ColE1/pMB1/pBR322/pUC origin of replication
   2242..3102    -  CDS            AmpR: β-lactamase; bla; confers resistance to ampicillin, carbenicillin, and related antibiotics
   3103..3207    -  promoter       AmpR promoter: bla
