[The description below was written by a language model from this plasmid's Addgene catalogue record and pLannotate feature annotations shown in this document.]
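Description:
pSuper DGK alfa human is an RNA interference plasmid built on the pSUPER backbone, a small pBluescript-derived vector designed to express short hairpin RNAs in mammalian cells after transfection. It is maintained in E. coli through a high-copy ColE1/pUC-type origin and selected with ampicillin via the β-lactamase gene and its native promoter. The sequenced record is about 3.2 kb. Its feature table also shows pBluescript remnants: an f1 phage origin for single-stranded DNA production, lacZα and lacI fragments, the lac promoter, operator and CAP site, split portions of the multiple cloning site, and flanking T7 and T3 promoters, which mainly serve as sequencing primer sites. No mammalian selection marker or reporter is annotated, so the plasmid appears suited to transient knockdown or to co-transfection with a separate marker.

The payload is a 64 bp oligonucleotide insert targeting human diacylglycerol kinase alpha (DGKA), cloned by restriction enzymes between BglII and HindIII immediately downstream of the human H1 promoter; the BglII site was destroyed in the process. The insert itself is not annotated in the feature table, but it fits the unannotated gap between the H1 promoter and the downstream cloning-site fragment. H1 is an RNA polymerase III promoter that produces short, defined transcripts. Here it drives a 19-nucleotide sense sequence, a short loop and the reverse complement, which fold into a hairpin that cellular machinery processes into an siRNA against DGKA mRNA. The stated purpose is to downregulate DGKα expression in human cells, and the associated publication compares the contributions of DGKα and DGKζ to signalling in T cells.
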