Addgene plasmid #224574: pSuper DGK alfa human
Purpose: To downregulate the expression of human DGK alfa in human cells
Depositing lab: Isabel Mérida. Depositing organization: Centro Nacional de Biotecnologia (CNB). Publication: Predominant contribution of DGKzeta over DGKalpha in the control of PKC/PDK-1-regulated functions in T cells. Avila-Flores A, Arranz-Nicolas J, Andrada E, Soutar D, Merida I. Immunol Cell Biol. 2017 Jul;95(6):549-563. doi: 10.1038/icb.2017.7. Epub 2017 Feb 6. PubMed 28163304.
Backbone
  Vector backbone: pSUPER
  Backbone manufacturer: Oligoengine
  Backbone size w/o insert (bp): 3176
  Vector type: RNAi
Growth in bacteria
  Bacterial resistance: Ampicillin, 100 μg/mL
  Growth temperature: 37°C
  Growth strain: DH5alpha
  Copy number: High Copy
Gene/Insert
  Gene/Insert name: sh RNAi Diacylglycerol kinase alfa human
  gRNA/shRNA sequence: GCCAGAAGACCATGGATGAttcaagagaTCATCCATGGTCTTCTGGC
  Species: H. sapiens (human)
  Insert size (bp): 64
  Entrez Gene: DGKA (a.k.a. DAGK, DAGK1, DGK-alpha)
  Promoter: H1
  Cloning method: Restriction Enzyme; 5′ cloning site Bgl2 (destroyed during cloning); 3′ cloning site Hind3 (not destroyed)
  Sequencing primers: 5′ T7
Terms and licenses: Academic/Nonprofit Terms; Industry Terms: Not Available to Industry
How to cite: pSuper DGK alfa human was a gift from Isabel Mérida (Addgene plasmid # 224574 ; http://n2t.net/addgene:224574 ; RRID:Addgene_224574)
